Addgene plasmid #146547: pT7-EGFP-C1-HsPatL1_I
Purpose: Mammalian Expression of HsPatL1
Depositing lab: Elisa Izaurralde. Depositing organization: Max Planck Institute for Developmental Biology. Publication: The C-terminal alpha-alpha superhelix of Pat is required for mRNA decapping in metazoa. Braun JE, Tritschler F, Haas G, Igreja C, Truffault V, Weichenrieder O, Izaurralde E. EMBO J. 2010 Jul 21. 29(14):2368-80. 10.1038/emboj.2010.124 PubMed 20543818.
Backbone
  Vector backbone: Unknown
  Vector type: Mammalian Expression
Growth in bacteria
  Bacterial resistance: Kanamycin, 50 μg/mL
  Growth temperature: 37°C
  Growth strain: DH5alpha
  Copy number: High Copy
Gene/Insert
  Gene/Insert name: HsPatL1
  Species: H. sapiens (human)
  Entrez Gene: PATL1 (a.k.a. Pat1b, hPat1b)
  Cloning method: Unknown
Terms and licenses: Academic/Nonprofit Terms; Industry Terms: Not Available to Industry
Depositor comments: ORF extracted from NCBI: NM_152716.2 Plasmids from this collection were made available to the research community and donated after the lab closed. Please note that the sequence provided by the depositing laboratory may be theoretical/predicted or based on Sanger sequencing results. There may be discrepancies between sequencing results obtained by Addgene and the depositor sequence. If an Addgene verified sequence is not available, please contact before placing your order to request that our lab fully sequence the plasmid.
How to cite: pT7-EGFP-C1-HsPatL1_I was a gift from Elisa Izaurralde (Addgene plasmid # 146547 ; http://n2t.net/addgene:146547 ; RRID:Addgene_146547)
