[The description below was written by a language model from this plasmid's Addgene catalogue record and pLannotate feature annotations shown in this document.]
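Description:
pT7-EGFP-C1-HsPatL1_I is a 7,045 nt mammalian expression plasmid encoding human PATL1 (also called Pat1b) fused to the C-terminus of EGFP. The catalogue lists the backbone as unknown, but the name and annotated layout are consistent with an EGFP-C1-type vector to which a T7 promoter has been added. The CMV immediate early enhancer and promoter drive transcription in mammalian cells. The bacteriophage T7 promoter sits just downstream, ahead of the EGFP coding sequence, so the same fusion could also be transcribed by T7 RNA polymerase. EGFP is followed by a short remnant of the multiple cloning site and then the PATL1 open reading frame, which the depositor says was taken from an NCBI reference transcript. An SV40 polyadenylation signal terminates the transcript.

The plasmid replicates in E. coli from a high-copy ColE1/pUC-type origin and also carries an f1 origin for single-stranded DNA production. Selection relies on a single Tn5 NeoR/KanR gene placed behind tandem bacterial (bla) and SV40 early promoters and followed by the HSV TK polyadenylation signal. This arrangement gives kanamycin resistance in bacteria and can give G418 resistance in transfected mammalian cells. Several small annotated fragments (HIV-1 LTR, SV40 large T antigen, ble, bGH poly(A)) are probably partial sequence matches rather than functional elements.

The stated purpose is mammalian expression of HsPatL1, and the GFP tag would allow the protein to be visualised or captured. The associated publication concerns the role of the Pat C-terminal domain in metazoan mRNA decapping. The record does not explain the "_I" suffix in the name.
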