Features (pLannotate 1.2.2; 18 found; start..end, strand, type, name):
      1..304     +  enhancer       CMV enhancer: human cytomegalovirus immediate early enhancer
    305..508     +  promoter       CMV promoter: human cytomegalovirus (CMV) immediate early promoter
    504..537     +  LTR            5' LTR (truncated) (fragment): truncated 5' long terminal repeat (LTR) from HIV-1
    553..571     +  promoter       T7 promoter: promoter for bacteriophage T7 RNA polymerase
    605..1321    +  CDS            EGFP: EGFP is a basic (constitutively fluorescent) green fluorescent protein published in 1996, derived from Aequorea victoria. It is reported to be a rapidly-maturing weak dimer with moderate acid sensitivity.
   1322..1342    +  misc_feature   MCS (fragment): multiple cloning site
   1343..3652    +  CDS            PATL1: PATL1_HUMAN - Experimental evidence at protein level: Swiss-Prot protein existence level 1. (Microbial infection) In case of infection, required for translation and replication of hepatitis C virus (HCV). From Homo sapiens (Human).
   3666..3750    +  CDS            large T antigen (fragment): large T antigen from SV40 (simian virus 40)
   3773..3894    +  polyA_signal   SV40 poly(A) signal: SV40 polyadenylation signal
   3928..4356    -  rep_origin     f1 ori (sequence partly withheld): f1 bacteriophage origin of replication; arrow indicates direction of (+) strand synthesis
   4383..4487    +  promoter       AmpR promoter: bla
   4489..4846    +  promoter       SV40 promoter: SV40 enhancer and early promoter
   4881..5675    +  CDS            NeoR/KanR: aminoglycoside phosphotransferase from Tn5; aph(3')-II (or nptII); confers resistance to neomycin, kanamycin, and G418 (Geneticin®)
   5696..5848    +  CDS            ble (fragment): BLE_KLEPN - Experimental evidence at protein level: Swiss-Prot protein existence level 1. Binding protein with a strong affinity to the bleomycin family of antibiotics. Binds to CL990; an antimitotic-antibiotic compound. From Klebsiella pneumoniae.
   5907..5954    +  polyA_signal   HSV TK poly(A) signal: herpes simplex virus thymidine kinase polyadenylation signal (Cole and Stacy, 1985)
   6045..6061    -  polyA_signal   bGH poly(A) signal (fragment): bovine growth hormone polyadenylation signal
   6283..6871    +  rep_origin     ori: high-copy-number ColE1/pMB1/pBR322/pUC origin of replication
   6986..7045    +  enhancer       CMV enhancer (fragment): human cytomegalovirus immediate early enhancer
>Addgene plasmid #146547 | pT7-EGFP-C1-HsPatL1_I | addgene full sequence | sequence record 339295 | Addgene NGS Result
CGTTACATAACTTACGGTAAATGGCCCGCCTGGCTGACCGCCCAACGACCCCCGCCCATTGACGTCAATA
ATGACGTATGTTCCCATAGTAACGCCAATAGGGACTTTCCATTGACGTCAATGGGTGGAGTATTTACGGT
AAACTGCCCACTTGGCAGTACATCAAGTGTATCATATGCCAAGTACGCCCCCTATTGACGTCAATGACGG
TAAATGGCCCGCCTGGCATTATGCCCAGTACATGACCTTATGGGACTTTCCTACTTGGCAGTACATCTAC
GTATTAGTCATCGCTATTACCATGGTGATGCGGTTTTGGCAGTACATCAATGGGCGTGGATAGCGGTTTG
ACTCACGGGGATTTCCAAGTCTCCACCCCATTGACGTCAATGGGAGTTTGTTTTGGCACCAAAATCAACG
GGACTTTCCAAAATGTCGTAACAACTCCGCCCCATTGACGCAAATGGGCGGTAGGCGTGTACGGTGGGAG
GTCTATATAAGCAGAGCTCTCTGGCTAACTAGAGAACCCACTGCTTACTGGCTTATCGAAATTAATACGA
CTCACTATAGGGAGACCCAAGCTCTAGCGCTACCGGTCGCCACCATGGTGAGCAAGGGCGAGGAGCTGTT
CACCGGGGTGGTGCCCATCCTGGTCGAGCTGGACGGCGACGTAAACGGCCACAAGTTCAGCGTGTCCGGC
GAGGGCGAGGGCGATGCCACCTACGGCAAGCTGACCCTGAAGTTCATCTGCACCACCGGCAAGCTGCCCG
TGCCCTGGCCCACCCTCGTGACCACCCTGACCTACGGCGTGCAGTGCTTCAGCCGCTACCCCGACCACAT
GAAGCAGCACGACTTCTTCAAGTCCGCCATGCCCGAAGGCTACGTCCAGGAGCGCACCATCTTCTTCAAG
GACGACGGCAACTACAAGACCCGCGCCGAGGTGAAGTTCGAGGGCGACACCCTGGTGAACCGCATCGAGC
TGAAGGGCATCGACTTCAAGGAGGACGGCAACATCCTGGGGCACAAGCTGGAGTACAACTACAACAGCCA
CAACGTCTATATCATGGCCGACAAGCAGAAGAACGGCATCAAGGTGAACTTCAAGATCCGCCACAACATC
GAGGACGGCAGCGTGCAGCTCGCCGACCACTACCAGCAGAACACCCCCATCGGCGACGGCCCCGTGCTGC
TGCCCGACAACCACTACCTGAGCACCCAGTCCGCCCTGAGCAAAGACCCCAACGAGAAGCGCGATCACAT
GGTCCTGCTGGAGTTCGTGACCGCCGCCGGGATCACTCTCGGCATGGACGAGCTGTACAAGTCCGGACTC
AGATCTCGAGCTATGTTCCGCTACGAGTCTTTGGAGGATTGTCCTCTGGATGAAGATGAAGATGCATTTC
AGGGACTGGGAGAAGAAGATGAAGAGATTGATCAATTCAATGATGATACATTTGGGTCAGGTGCAGTTGA
TGATGATTGGCAGGAAGCACATGAGCGCCTGGCTGAATTGGAAGAAAAGCTACCAGTGGCAGTTAATGAA
CAAACAGGCAATGGAGAGAGAGATGAAATGGACTTGTTGGGTGACCATGAGGAGAATCTGGCAGAAAGGC
TCAGTAAGATGGTGATTGAAAATGAACTAGAAGATCCAGCTATTATGAGGGCAGTGCAGACCAGGCCAGT
TTTACAACCCCAACCAGGAAGTCTGAATTCCAGTATCTGGGATGGATCTGAAGTTCTGAGGCGAATCCGA
GGACCACTGCTTGCTCAGGAAATGCCTACAGTGTCTGTATTAGAATATGCTTTGCCTCAGAGGCCCCCCC
AGGGTCCAGAAGATGATCGGGACCTTTCTGAACGAGCATTACCAAGGCGGTCAACTTCACCTATCATTGG
CAGTCCTCCTGTTAGAGCTGTCCCCATAGGCACCCCACCTAAACAGATGGCTGTACCCAGCTTCACCCAA
CAGATTCTGTGTCCGAAGCCTGTCCATGTTCGGCCCCCAATGCCACCTCGTTATCCTGCTCCCTATGGTG
AGAGGATGTCTCCAAACCAGCTCTGCAGTGTCCCGAACTCTTCCCTCCTGGGTCACCCTTTTCCTCCTAG
TGTTCCTCCTGTTCTCAGCCCCCTCCAGAGAGCACAGCTTCTTGGAGGAGCACAGCTACAGCCTGGACGG
ATGTCTCCCAGCCAGTTTGCACGGGTCCCTGGATTTGTTGGTAGTCCACTTGCTGCCATGAATCCCAAGT
TGCTACAAGGGCGAGTTGGGCAGATGCTTCCCCCAGCACCAGGCTTCCGTGCCTTCTTTAGTGCTCCACC
CTCCGCTACACCACCTCCACAGCAGCACCCTCCTGGCCCAGGACCCCACCTGCAAAACCTAAGATCTCAG
GCCCCAATGTTTAGACCGGACACAACTCACCTCCATCCACAGCACCGTCGACTCTTGCATCAGAGACAGC
AACAGAATAGAAGTCAGCATCGGAATCTCAATGGTGCGGGAGATAGAGGAAGTCACCGGAGCAGTCATCA
AGATCATCTCCGAAAGGATCCATATGCCAATCTCATGTTGCAGCGGGAAAAGGATTGGGTCTCTAAAATC
CAGATGATGCAACTGCAAAGCACTGATCCCTACCTGGATGATTTTTATTACCAGAATTACTTTGAAAAAC
TGGAGAAACTGTCAGCTGCTGAAGAAATACAAGGTGATGGCCCTAAGAAGGAGCGCACCAAGCTTATCAC
CCCTCAGGTGGCCAAACTGGAGCACGCCTATAAGCCAGTGCAATTTGAGGGCTCTTTGGGAAAGCTTACC
GTTTCTAGTGTGAATAATCCCCGAAAAATGATTGATGCTGTTGTGACATCTCGGAGTGAGGATGATGAGA
CAAAAGAAAAACAAGTTCGAGACAAGAGGAGAAAAACCCTTGTTATAATTGAGAAAACCTACAGCTTACT
CCTTGATGTGGAGGACTATGAAAGACGTTATCTCCTAAGTCTGGAAGAAGAGCGACCTGCCCTAATGGAT
GACAGAAAGCACAAAATTTGTAGCATGTATGACAACTTAAGGGGGAAATTGCCTGGACAAGAGAGGCCTA
GTGATGACCACTTTGTACAGATCATGTGTATCCGAAAAGGGAAGAGAATGGTTGCCCGTATTCTTCCTTT
CCTCTCCACAGAGCAAGCAGCTGACATTCTCATGACAACAGCCAGGAACCTCCCTTTCCTTATCAAGAAG
GATGCACAAGATGAGGTGCTGCCATGCTTACTGAGTCCCTTCTCTCTCCTTCTCTATCATCTTCCATCAG
TGAGTATCACCAGCCTTTTGCGACAGCTAATGAACCTACCTCAAAGTGCAGCTACACCAGCACTCTCCAA
TCCTCACCTCACTGCTGTGCTCCAGAACAAGTTTGGCCTGTCACTGCTCCTCATCCTCCTGAGCCGTGGT
GAAGACCTACAGAGTTCAGACCCTGCTACAGAATCAACACAAAATAATCAGTGGACGGAGGTGATGTTCA
TGGCAACACGAGAACTTCTGCGGATTCCCCAAGCAGCCCTGGCCAAGCCAATCTCTATACCTACAAACCT
AGTGTCCCTCTTTTCTCGCTATGTTGACCGGCAGAAACTGAACTTGCTGGAGACAAAACTGCAGCTAGTT
CAGGGGATACGATAATCTAGATAACTGATCATAATCAGCCATACCACATTTGTAGAGGTTTTACTTGCTT
TAAAAAACCTCCCACACCTCCCCCTGAACCTGAAACATAAAATGAATGCAATTGTTGTTGTTAACTTGTT
TATTGCAGCTTATAATGGTTACAAATAAAGCAATAGCATCACAAATTTCACAAATAAAGCATTTTTTTCA
CTGCATTCTAGTTGTGGTTTGTCCAAACTCATCAATGTATCTTAACGCGTAAATTGTAAGCGTTAATATT
TTGTTAAAATTCGCGTTAAATTTTTGTTAAATCAGCTCATTTTTTAACCAATAGGCCGAAATCGGCAAAA
TCCCTTATAAATCAAAAGAATAGACCGAGATAGGGT
[37 nt withheld, positions 4027-4063]
AAAGAACGTGGACTCCAACGTCAAAGG
[49 nt withheld, positions 4091-4139]
T
[91 nt withheld, positions 4141-4231]
G
[124 nt withheld, positions 4233-4356]
CAGGTGGCACTTTTCGGGGAAATGTGCGCGGAACCCCTATTTGTTTATTTTTCTAAATACATTCAAATAT
GTATCCGCTCATGAGACAATAACCCTGATAAATGCTTCAATAATATTGAAAAAGGAAGAGTCCTGAGGCG
GAAAGAACCAGCTGTGGAATGTGTGTCAGTTAGGGTGTGGAAAGTCCCCAGGCTCCCCAGCAGGCAGAAG
TATGCAAAGCATGCATCTCAATTAGTCAGCAACCAGGTGTGGAAAGTCCCCAGGCTCCCCAGCAGGCAGA
AGTATGCAAAGCATGCATCTCAATTAGTCAGCAACCATAGTCCCGCCCCTAACTCCGCCCATCCCGCCCC
TAACTCCGCCCAGTTCCGCCCATTCTCCGCCCCATGGCTGACTAATTTTTTTTATTTATGCAGAGGCCGA
GGCCGCCTCGGCCTCTGAGCTATTCCAGAAGTAGTGAGGAGGCTTTTTTGGAGGCCTAGGCTTTTGCAAA
GATCGATCAAGAGACAGGATGAGGATCGTTTCGCATGATTGAACAAGATGGATTGCACGCAGGTTCTCCG
GCCGCTTGGGTGGAGAGGCTATTCGGCTATGACTGGGCACAACAGACAATCGGCTGCTCTGATGCCGCCG
TGTTCCGGCTGTCAGCGCAGGGGCGCCCGGTTCTTTTTGTCAAGACCGACCTGTCCGGTGCCCTGAATGA
ACTGCAAGACGAGGCAGCGCGGCTATCGTGGCTGGCCACGACGGGCGTTCCTTGCGCAGCTGTGCTCGAC
GTTGTCACTGAAGCGGGAAGGGACTGGCTGCTATTGGGCGAAGTGCCGGGGCAGGATCTCCTGTCATCTC
ACCTTGCTCCTGCCGAGAAAGTATCCATCATGGCTGATGCAATGCGGCGGCTGCATACGCTTGATCCGGC
TACCTGCCCATTCGACCACCAAGCGAAACATCGCATCGAGCGAGCACGTACTCGGATGGAAGCCGGTCTT
GTCGATCAGGATGATCTGGACGAAGAGCATCAGGGGCTCGCGCCAGCCGAACTGTTCGCCAGGCTCAAGG
CGAGCATGCCCGACGGCGAGGATCTCGTCGTGACCCATGGCGATGCCTGCTTGCCGAATATCATGGTGGA
AAATGGCCGCTTTTCTGGATTCATCGACTGTGGCCGGCTGGGTGTGGCGGACCGCTATCAGGACATAGCG
TTGGCTACCCGTGATATTGCTGAAGAGCTTGGCGGCGAATGGGCTGACCGCTTCCTCGTGCTTTACGGTA
TCGCCGCTCCCGATTCGCAGCGCATCGCCTTCTATCGCCTTCTTGACGAGTTCTTCTGAGCGGGACTCTG
GGGTTCGAAATGACCGACCAAGCGACGCCCAACCTGCCATCACGAGATTTCGATTCCACCGCCGCCTTCT
ATGAAAGGTTGGGCTTCGGAATCGTTTTCCGGGACGCCGGCTGGATGATCCTCCAGCGCGGGGATCTCAT
GCTGGAGTTCTTCGCCCACCCTAGGGGGAGGCTAACTGAAACACGGAAGGAGACAATACCGGAAGGAACC
CGCGCTATGACGGCAATAAAAAGACAGAATAAAACGCACGGTGTTGGGTCGTTTGTTCATAAACGCGGGG
TTCGGTCCCAGGGCTGGCACTCTGTCGATACCCCACCGAGACCCCATTGGGGCCAATACGCCCGCGTTTC
TTCCTTTTCCCCACCCCACCCCCCAAGTTCGGGTGAAGGCCCAGGGCTCGCAGCCAACGTCGGGGCGGCA
GGCCCTGCCATAGCCTCAGGTTACTCATATATACTTTAGATTGATTTAAAACTTCATTTTTAATTTAAAA
GGATCTAGGTGAAGATCCTTTTTGATAATCTCATGACCAAAATCCCTTAACGTGAGTTTTCGTTCCACTG
AGCGTCAGACCCCGTAGAAAAGATCAAAGGATCTTCTTGAGATCCTTTTTTTCTGCGCGTAATCTGCTGC
TTGCAAACAAAAAAACCACCGCTACCAGCGGTGGTTTGTTTGCCGGATCAAGAGCTACCAACTCTTTTTC
CGAAGGTAACTGGCTTCAGCAGAGCGCAGATACCAAATACTGTTCTTCTAGTGTAGCCGTAGTTAGGCCA
CCACTTCAAGAACTCTGTAGCACCGCCTACATACCTCGCTCTGCTAATCCTGTTACCAGTGGCTGCTGCC
AGTGGCGATAAGTCGTGTCTTACCGGGTTGGACTCAAGACGATAGTTACCGGATAAGGCGCAGCGGTCGG
GCTGAACGGGGGGTTCGTGCACACAGCCCAGCTTGGAGCGAACGACCTACACCGAACTGAGATACCTACA
GCGTGAGCTATGAGAAAGCGCCACGCTTCCCGAAGGGAGAAAGGCGGACAGGTATCCGGTAAGCGGCAGG
GTCGGAACAGGAGAGCGCACGAGGGAGCTTCCAGGGGGAAACGCCTGGTATCTTTATAGTCCTGTCGGGT
TTCGCCACCTCTGACTTGAGCGTCGATTTTTGTGATGCTCGTCAGGGGGGCGGAGCCTATGGAAAAACGC
CAGCAACGCGGCCTTTTTACGGTTCCTGGCCTTTTGCTGGCCTTTTGCTCACATGTTCTTTCCTGCGTTA
TCCCCTGATTCTGTGGATAACCGTATTACCGCCATGCATTAGTTATTAATAGTAATCAATTACGGGGTCA
TTAGTTCATAGCCCATATATGGAGTTCCG
